>Addgene plasmid #188059 | NSUN2 | addgene full sequence | sequence record 369236 | Addgene NGS Result
GCGTATTGGGCGCCAGGGTGGTTTTTCTTTTCACCAGTGAGACGGGCAACAGCTGATTGCCCTTCACCGC
CTGGCCCTGAGAGAGTTGCAGCAAGCGGTCCACGCTGGTTTGCCCCAGCAGGCGAAAATCCTGTTTGATG
GTGGTTAACGGCGGGATATAACATGAGCTGTCTTCGGTATCGTCGTATCCCACTACCGAGATATCCGCAC
CAACGCGCAGCCCGGACTCGGTAATGGCGCGCATTGCGCCCAGCGCCATCTGATCGTTGGCAACCAGCAT
CGCAGTGGGAACGATGCCCTCATTCAGCATTTGCATGGTTTGTTGAAAACCGGACATGGCACTCCAGTCG
CCTTCCCGTTCCGCTATCGGCTGAATTTGATTGCGAGTGAGATATTTATGCCAGCCAGCCAGACGCAGAC
GCGCCGAGACAGAACTTAATGGGCCCGCTAACAGCGCGATTTGCTGGTGACCCAATGCGACCAGATGCTC
CACGCCCAGTCGCGTACCGTCTTCATGGGAGAAAATAATACTGTTGATGGGTGTCTGGTCAGAGACATCA
AGAAATAACGCCGGAACATTAGTGCAGGCAGCTTCCACAGCAATGGCATCCTGGTCATCCAGCGGATAGT
TAATGATCAGCCCACTGACGCGTTGCGCGAGAAGATTGTGCACCGCCGCTTTACAGGCTTCGACGCCGCT
TCGTTCTACCATCGACACCACCACGCTGGCACCCAGTTGATCGGCGCGAGATTTAATCGCCGCGACAATT
TGCGACGGCGCGTGCAGGGCCAGACTGGAGGTGGCAACGCCAATCAGCAACGACTGTTTGCCCGCCAGTT
GTTGTGCCACGCGGTTGGGAATGTAATTCAGCTCCGCCATCGCCGCTTCCACTTTTTCCCGCGTTTTCGC
AGAAACGTGGCTGGCCTGGTTCACCACGCGGGAAACGGTCTGATAAGAGACACCGGCATACTCTGCGACA
TCGTATAACGTTACTGGTTTCACATTCACCACCCTGAATTGACTCTCTTCCGGGCGCTATCATGCCATAC
CGCGAAAGGTTTTGCGCCATTCGATGGTGTCCGGGATCTCGACGCTCTCCCTTATGCGACTCCTGCATTA
GGAAGCAGCCCAGTAGTAGGTTGAGGCCGTTGAGCACCGCCGCCGCAAGGAATGGTGCATGCAAGGAGAT
GGCGCCCAACAGTCCCCCGGCCACGGGGCCTGCCACCATACCCACGCCGAAACAAGCGCTCATGAGCCCG
AAGTGGCGAGCCCGATCTTCCCCATCGGTGATGTCGGCGATATAGGCGCCAGCAACCGCACCTGTGGCGC
CGGTGATGCCGGCCACGATGCGTCCGGCGTAGAGGATCGAGATCTCGATCCCGCGAAATTAATACGACTC
ACTATAGGGGAATTGTGAGCGGATAACAATTCCCCTCTAGAAATAATTTTGTTTAACTTTAAGAAGGAGA
TATACCATGGGCAGCAGCCATCATCATCATCATCACAGCAGCGGCCTGGTGCCGCGCGGCAGCCATATGG
CTAGCATGACTGGTGGACAGCAAATGGGTCGCGGATCCGAATTCATGGGTCGTCGTAGCCGTGGTCGTCG
TCTGCAACAACAACAACGCCCGGAAGATGCGGAGGATGGTGCGGAAGGTGGTGGTAAACGCGGTGAAGCG
GGTTGGGAAGGTGGCTACCCGGAGATCGTTAAAGAAAACAAGCTGTTCGAACACTACTATCAGGAGCTGA
AGATTGTGCCGGAGGGTGAATGGGGCCAATTTATGGATGCGCTGCGTGAGCCGCTGCCGGCGACCCTGCG
TATCACCGGTTACAAAAGCCACGCGAAGGAGATTCTGCACTGCCTGAAAAACAAGTATTTCAAGGAGCTG
GAAGACCTGGAAGTTGATGGCCAGAAAGTTGAGGTGCCGCAACCGCTGAGCTGGTATCCGGAGGAACTGG
CGTGGCACACCAACCTGAGCCGTAAAATCCTGCGTAAGAGCCCGCACCTGGAAAAATTCCACCAGTTTCT
GGTGAGCGAAACCGAAAGCGGTAACATCAGCCGTCAAGAGGCGGTTAGCATGATTCCGCCGCTGCTGCTG
AACGTGCGTCCGCACCACAAGATCCTGGATATGTGCGCGGCGCCGGGTAGCAAAACCACCCAACTGATTG
AAATGCTGCACGCGGACATGAACGTTCCGTTCCCGGAGGGCTTTGTTATCGCGAACGACGTGGATAACAA
GCGTTGCTACCTGCTGGTGCACCAAGCGAAACGTCTGAGCAGCCCGTGCATTATGGTGGTTAACCACGAC
GCGAGCAGCATCCCGCGTCTGCAGATTGACGTTGATGGTCGTAAGGAAATCCTGTTCTATGACCGTATTC
TGTGCGATGTTCCGTGCAGCGGTGACGGCACCATGCGTAAAAACATCGATGTGTGGAAGAAATGGACCAC
CCTGAACAGCCTGCAGCTGCACGGTCTGCAACTGCGTATTGCGACCCGTGGCGCGGAGCAGCTGGCGGAA
GGTGGCCGTATGGTTTACAGCACCTGCAGCCTGAACCCGATCGAGGATGAAGCGGTGATTGCGAGCCTGC
TGGAGAAGAGCGAAGGTGCGCTGGAACTGGCGGACGTGAGCAACGAGCTGCCGGGTCTGAAATGGATGCC
GGGCATCACCCAGTGGAAAGTTATGACCAAGGATGGCCAATGGTTTACCGACTGGGATGCGGTGCCGCAC
AGCCGTCACACCCAGATCCGTCCGACCATGTTTCCGCCGAAAGACCCGGAAAAGCTGCAAGCGATGCACC
TGGAGCGTTGCCTGCGTATTCTGCCGCACCACCAGAACACCGGTGGCTTCTTTGTGGCGGTTCTGGTGAA
GAAAAGCAGCATGCCGTGGAACAAACGTCAGCCGAAGCTGCAAGGTAAAAGCGCGGAAACCCGTGAGAGC
ACCCAACTGAGCCCGGCGGACCTGACCGAAGGCAAGCCGACCGATCCGAGCAAACTGGAGAGCCCGAGCT
TCACCGGCACCGGTGACACCGAAATTGCGCATGCGACCGAGGATCTGGAAAACAACGGTAGCAAGAAAGA
CGGTGTTTGCGGTCCGCCGCCGAGCAAGAAAATGAAGCTGTTCGGCTTTAAAGAAGATCCGTTCGTGTTT
ATCCCGGAGGACGATCCGCTGTTCCCGCCGATTGAAAAGTTTTACGCGCTGGACCCGAGCTTTCCGCGTA
TGAACCTGCTGACCCGTACCACCGAGGGTAAGAAACGTCAACTGTATATGGTTAGCAAGGAACTGCGTAA
CGTGCTGCTGAACAACAGCGAGAAAATGAAGGTTATCAACACCGGTATTAAAGTGTGGTGCCGTAACAAC
AGCGGCGAGGAGTTCGATTGCGCGTTTCGTCTGGCGCAGGAAGGTATCTACACCCTGTATCCGTTCATTA
ACAGCCGTATCATTACCGTTAGCATGGAAGATGTGAAGATCCTGCTGACCCAAGAGAACCCGTTCTTTCG
TAAACTGAGCAGCGAAACCTACAGCCAGGCGAAGGACCTGGCGAAAGGCAGCATTGTTCTGAAATATGAA
CCGGATAGCGCGAACCCGGATGCGCTGCAGTGCCCGATCGTTCTGTGCGGTTGGCGTGGCAAGGCGAGCA
TTCGTACCTTTGTGCCGAAAAACGAACGTCTGCACTACCTGCGTATGATGGGTCTGGAAGTGCTGGGCGA
GAAGAAGAAAGAGGGTGTGATCCTGACCAACGAGAGCGCGGCGAGCACCGGTCAGCCGGACAACGATGTG
ACCGAGGGTCAGCGTGCGGGTGAACCGAACAGCCCGGACGCGGAGGAAGCGAATAGCCCGGACGTTACCG
CGGGTTGCGATCCGGCGGGTGTTCATCCGCCGCGTCTCGAGCACCACCACCACCACCACTGAGATCCGGC
TGCTAACAAAGCCCGAAAGGAAGCTGAGTTGGCTGCTGCCACCGCTGAGCAATAACTAGCATAACCCCTT
GGGGCCTCTAAACGGGTCTTGAGGGGTTTTTTGCTGAAAGGAGGAACTATATCCGGATTGGCGAATGGG
[124 nt withheld, positions 4060-4183]
C
[91 nt withheld, positions 4185-4275]
A
[49 nt withheld, positions 4277-4325]
CCTTTGACGTTGGAGTCCACGTTCTTT
[37 nt withheld, positions 4353-4389]
ACCCTATCTCGGTCTATTCTTTTGATTTATAAGGGATTTTGCCGATTTCGGCCTATTGGTTAAAAAATGA
GCTGATTTAACAAAAATTTAACGCGAATTTTAACAAAATATTAACGTTTACAATTTCAGGTGGCACTTTT
CGGGGAAATGTGCGCGGAACCCCTATTTGTTTATTTTTCTAAATACATTCAAATATGTATCCGCTCATGA
ATTAATTCTTAGAAAAACTCATCGAGCATCAAATGAAACTGCAATTTATTCATATCAGGATTATCAATAC
CATATTTTTGAAAAAGCCGTTTCTGTAATGAAGGAGAAAACTCACCGAGGCAGTTCCATAGGATGGCAAG
ATCCTGGTATCGGTCTGCGATTCCGACTCGTCCAACATCAATACAACCTATTAATTTCCCCTCGTCAAAA
ATAAGGTTATCAAGTGAGAAATCACCATGAGTGACGACTGAATCCGGTGAGAATGGCAAAAGTTTATGCA
TTTCTTTCCAGACTTGTTCAACAGGCCAGCCATTACGCTCGTCATCAAAATCACTCGCATCAACCAAACC
GTTATTCATTCGTGATTGCGCCTGAGCGAGACGAAATACGCGATCGCTGTTAAAAGGACAATTACAAACA
GGAATCGAATGCAACCGGCGCAGGAACACTGCCAGCGCATCAACAATATTTTCACCTGAATCAGGATATT
CTTCTAATACCTGGAATGCTGTTTTCCCGGGGATCGCAGTGGTGAGTAACCATGCATCATCAGGAGTACG
GATAAAATGCTTGATGGTCGGAAGAGGCATAAATTCCGTCAGCCAGTTTAGTCTGACCATCTCATCTGTA
ACATCATTGGCAACGCTACCTTTGCCATGTTTCAGAAACAACTCTGGCGCATCGGGCTTCCCATACAATC
GATAGATTGTCGCACCTGATTGCCCGACATTATCGCGAGCCCATTTATACCCATATAAATCAGCATCCAT
GTTGGAATTTAATCGCGGCCTAGAGCAAGACGTTTCCCGTTGAATATGGCTCATAACACCCCTTGTATTA
CTGTTTATGTAAGCAGACAGTTTTATTGTTCATGACCAAAATCCCTTAACGTGAGTTTTCGTTCCACTGA
GCGTCAGACCCCGTAGAAAAGATCAAAGGATCTTCTTGAGATCCTTTTTTTCTGCGCGTAATCTGCTGCT
TGCAAACAAAAAAACCACCGCTACCAGCGGTGGTTTGTTTGCCGGATCAAGAGCTACCAACTCTTTTTCC
GAAGGTAACTGGCTTCAGCAGAGCGCAGATACCAAATACTGTCCTTCTAGTGTAGCCGTAGTTAGGCCAC
CACTTCAAGAACTCTGTAGCACCGCCTACATACCTCGCTCTGCTAATCCTGTTACCAGTGGCTGCTGCCA
GTGGCGATAAGTCGTGTCTTACCGGGTTGGACTCAAGACGATAGTTACCGGATAAGGCGCAGCGGTCGGG
CTGAACGGGGGGTTCGTGCACACAGCCCAGCTTGGAGCGAACGACCTACACCGAACTGAGATACCTACAG
CGTGAGCTATGAGAAAGCGCCACGCTTCCCGAAGGGAGAAAGGCGGACAGGTATCCGGTAAGCGGCAGGG
TCGGAACAGGAGAGCGCACGAGGGAGCTTCCAGGGGGAAACGCCTGGTATCTTTATAGTCCTGTCGGGTT
TCGCCACCTCTGACTTGAGCGTCGATTTTTGTGATGCTCGTCAGGGGGGCGGAGCCTATGGAAAAACGCC
AGCAACGCGGCCTTTTTACGGTTCCTGGCCTTTTGCTGGCCTTTTGCTCACATGTTCTTTCCTGCGTTAT
CCCCTGATTCTGTGGATAACCGTATTACCGCCTTTGAGTGAGCTGATACCGCTCGCCGCAGCCGAACGAC
CGAGCGCAGCGAGTCAGTGAGCGAGGAAGCGGAAGAGCGCCTGATGCGGTATTTTCTCCTTACGCATCTG
TGCGGTATTTCACACCGCATATATGGTGCACTCTCAGTACAATCTGCTCTGATGCCGCATAGTTAAGCCA
GTATACACTCCGCTATCGCTACGTGACTGGGTCATGGCTGCGCCCCGACACCCGCCAACACCCGCTGACG
CGCCCTGACGGGCTTGTCTGCTCCCGGCATCCGCTTACAGACAAGCTGTGACCGTCTCCGGGAGCTGCAT
GTGTCAGAGGTTTTCACCGTCATCACCGAAACGCGCGAGGCAGCTGCGGTAAAGCTCATCAGCGTGGTCG
TGAAGCGATTCACAGATGTCTGCCTGTTCATCCGCGTCCAGCTCGTTGAGTTTCTCCAGAAGCGTTAATG
TCTGGCTTCTGATAAAGCGGGCCATGTTAAGGGCGGTTTTTTCCTGTTTGGTCACTGATGCCTCCGTGTA
AGGGGGATTTCTGTTCATGGGGGTAATGATACCGATGAAACGAGAGAGGATGCTCACGATACGGGTTACT
GATGATGAACATGCCCGGTTACTGGAACGTTGTGAGGGTAAACAACTGGCGGTATGGATGCGGCGGGACC
AGAGAAAAATCACTCAGGGTCAATGCCAGCGCTTCGTTAATACAGATGTAGGTGTTCCACAGGGTAGCCA
GCAGCATCCTGCGATGCAGATCCGGAACATAATGGTGCAGGGCGCTGACTTCCGCGTTTCCAGACTTTAC
GAAACACGGAAACCGAAGACCATTCATGTTGTTGCTCAGGTCGCAGACGTTTTGCAGCAGCAGTCGCTTC
ACGTTCGCTCGCGTATCGGTGATTCATTCTGCTAACCAGTAAGGCAACCCCGCCAGCCTAGCCGGGTCCT
CAACGACAGGAGCACGATCATGCGCACCCGTGGGGCCGCCATGCCGGCGATAATGGCCTGCTTCTCGCCG
AAACGTTTGGTGGCGGGACCAGTGACGAAGGCTTGAGCGAGGGCGTGCAAGATTCCGAATACCGCAAGCG
ACAGGCCGATCATCGTCGCGCTCCAGCGAAAGCGGTCCTCGCCGAAAATGACCCAGAGCGCTGCCGGCAC
CTGTCCTACGAGTTGCATGATAAAGAAGACAGTCATAAGTGCGGCGACGATAGTCATGCCCCGCGCCCAC
CGGAAGGAGCTGACTGGGTTGAAGGCTCTCAAGGGCATCGGTCGAGATCCCGGTGCCTAATGAGTGAGCT
AACTTACATTAATTGCGTTGCGCTCACTGCCCGCTTTCCAGTCGGGAAACCTGTCGTGCCAGCTGCATTA
ATGAATCGGCCAACGCGCGGGGAGAGGCGGTTT
Features (pLannotate 1.2.2; 22 found; start..end, strand, type, name):
   1004..1081    -  promoter       lacI promoter: lacI
   1089..1368    -  CDS            TcR (fragment): tetracycline efflux protein; tet; confers resistance to tetracycline
   1390..1408    +  promoter       T7 promoter: promoter for bacteriophage T7 RNA polymerase
   1409..1433    +  protein_bind   lac operator: The lac repressor binds to the lac operator to inhibit transcription in E. coli. This inhibition can be relieved by adding lactose or isopropyl-β-D-thiogalactopyranoside (IPTG). lac repressor encoded by lacI
   1448..1470    +  RBS            RBS: efficient ribosome binding site from bacteriophage T7 gene 10 (Olins and Rangwala, 1989)
   1489..1505    +  CDS            capTEV™ (fragment): composite tag for in vivo biotinylation, TEV protease cleavage, and 6xHis tagging
   1516..1533    +  CDS            thrombin site: thrombin recognition and cleavage site
   1537..1569    +  CDS            T7 tag (gene 10 leader): leader peptide from bacteriophage T7 gene 10 promotes efficient translation in E. coli
   1585..3885    +  CDS            NSUN2: NSUN2_HUMAN - Also known as SAKI From Homo sapiens (Human).
   3892..3909    +  CDS            9xHis (fragment): 9xHis affinity tag
   3919..3968    +  CDS            SET1 (fragment): solubility-enhancement tag derived from T7 phage gene 10B
   3976..4023    +  terminator     T7 terminator: transcription terminator for bacteriophage T7 RNA polymerase
   4060..4515    +  rep_origin     f1 ori (sequence partly withheld): f1 bacteriophage origin of replication; arrow indicates direction of (+) strand synthesis
   4542..4599    +  promoter       AmpR promoter (fragment): bla
   4608..5423    -  CDS            KanR: aminoglycoside phosphotransferase; aph(3')-Ia; confers resistance to kanamycin in bacteria or G418 (Geneticin®) in eukaryotes
   5545..6133    +  rep_origin     ori: high-copy-number ColE1/pMB1/pBR322/pUC origin of replication
   6319..6461    -  misc_feature   bom: basis of mobility region from pBR322
   6563..6754    -  CDS            rop: Rop protein, which maintains plasmids at low copy number; rop
   6771..7151    +  CDS            YPB1_ECOLX: Protein predicted: Swiss-Prot protein existence level 4. From Escherichia coli.
   7223..7514    -  CDS            TcR (fragment): tetracycline efflux protein; tet; confers resistance to tetracycline
   7529..7550    -  protein_bind   CAP binding site: CAP binding activates transcription in the presence of cAMP. E. coli catabolite activator protein
   7563..1003    -  CDS            lacI (across the origin): lac repressor; lacI; The lac repressor binds to the lac operator to inhibit transcription in E. coli. This inhibition can be relieved by adding lactose or isopropyl-β-D-thiogalactopyranoside (IPTG).
