[The description below was written by a language model from this plasmid's Addgene catalogue record and pLannotate feature annotations shown in this document.]
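Description:
NSUN2 is a bacterial expression plasmid built on the pET-28a(+) backbone, carrying the human NSUN2 coding sequence (RNA cytosine C(5)-methyltransferase, also known as MISU, SAKI or TRM4) for recombinant production in E. coli. The 7,642 bp plasmid is selected with kanamycin through an aminoglycoside phosphotransferase (KanR) gene. It replicates from a pBR322/ColE1-type origin accompanied by the bom region and the rop gene, which normally keeps copy number low, although the record lists copy number as unknown. An f1 origin is also present. The short tetracycline-resistance fragments, the AmpR promoter fragment and the predicted E. coli ORF in the annotation are backbone remnants or automated matches, not functional parts.

The roughly 2.3 kb insert was cloned between NcoI and XhoI sites, both retained, downstream of a T7 promoter fused to a lac operator and followed by the T7 gene 10 ribosome binding site. The plasmid-borne lacI gene supplies lac repressor, so transcription is held off until IPTG or lactose is added, and it requires a host that provides T7 RNA polymerase. Upstream of NSUN2 the reading frame carries the usual pET-28a leader: a His-tag (picked up by the annotation as a partial composite-tag match), a thrombin cleavage site and the T7 tag. A second His-tag follows the gene, consistent with the catalogue listing of both N- and C-terminal His-tags, and a T7 terminator closes the unit. The tags allow metal-affinity purification, with thrombin able to remove the N-terminal one. According to the record, the plasmid is intended for producing human NSUN2 for activity testing, and the associated publication concerns the discovery of inhibitors of DNA methyltransferase 2.
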