Addgene plasmid #188059: NSUN2
Purpose: Bacterial expression plasmid for human NSUN2; for activity testing
Depositing lab: Tanja Schirmeister. Depositing organization: Johannes Gutenberg-Universitaet Mainz. Publication: Discovery of Inhibitors of DNA Methyltransferase 2, an Epitranscriptomic Modulator and Potential Target for Cancer Treatment. Schwickert M, Fischer TR, Zimmermann RA, Hoba SN, Meidner JL, Weber M, Weber M, Stark MM, Koch J, Jung N, Kersten C, Windbergs M, Lyko F, Helm M, Schirmeister T. J Med Chem. 2022 Jul 18. doi: 10.1021/acs.jmedchem.2c00388. PubMed 35849534.
Backbone
  Vector backbone: pET-28a(+)
  Total vector size (bp): 7642
  Vector type: Bacterial Expression
Growth in bacteria
  Bacterial resistance: Kanamycin, 50 μg/mL
  Growth temperature: 37°C
  Growth strain: DH5alpha
  Copy number: Unknown
Gene/Insert
  Gene/Insert name: NSUN2 (alt names: RNA cytosine C(5)-methyltransferase NSUN2; NOP2/Sun RNA methyltransferase 2)
  Species: H. sapiens (human)
  Insert size (bp): 2313
  GenBank ID: 54888
  Entrez Gene: NSUN2 (a.k.a. MISU, MRT5, SAKI, TRM4)
  Promoter: T7 promoter
  Tag / fusion protein: His-tag (N terminal on insert); His-tag (C terminal on insert)
  Cloning method: Restriction Enzyme; 5′ cloning site NcoI (not destroyed); 3′ cloning site XhoI (not destroyed)
  Sequencing primers: 5′ T7 primer; 3′ T7 terminator reverse primer
Terms and licenses: Academic/Nonprofit Terms; Industry Terms: Not Available to Industry
How to cite: NSUN2 was a gift from Tanja Schirmeister (Addgene plasmid # 188059 ; http://n2t.net/addgene:188059 ; RRID:Addgene_188059)
